Addgene plasmid #212381: pTwist-SARS-CoV-2 Spike-deltaC18 VOC-501Y.V2 (B.1.351) - All Mutations
Purpose: Encodes SARS-CoV-2 spike L18F,D80A,D215G,L242H,A243I,Q414N,E484K,N501Y,D614G,A701V for pseudovirus production
Depositing lab: Alejandro Balazs. Depositing organization: Massachusetts General Hospital. Publication: Ongoing evolution of SARS-CoV-2 drives escape from mRNA vaccine-induced humoral immunity. Roederer AL, Cao Y, Denis KS, Sheehan ML, Li CJ, Lam EC, Gregory DJ, Poznansky MC, Iafrate AJ, Canaday DH, Gravenstein S, Garcia-Beltran WF, Balazs AB. medRxiv [Preprint]. 2024 Mar 7:2024.03.05.24303815. doi: 10.1101/2024.03.05.24303815. PubMed 38496628.
Backbone
  Vector backbone: pTwist-CMV-BetaGlobin-WPRE-Neo
  Backbone manufacturer: Twist
  Vector type: Mammalian Expression
Growth in bacteria
  Bacterial resistance: Ampicillin, 100 μg/mL
  Growth temperature: 37°C
  Growth strain: DH5alpha
  Copy number: High Copy
Gene/Insert
  Gene/Insert name: SARS-CoV-2 Spike L18F,D80A,D215G,L242H,A243I,Q414N,E484K,N501Y,D614G,A701V
  Species: Severe acute respiratory syndrome coronavirus 2
  Mutation: L18F,D80A,D215G,L242H,A243I,Q414N,E484K,N501Y,D614G,A701V
  Entrez Gene: S (a.k.a. GU280_gp02, spike glycoprotein)
  Promoter: CAG
  Cloning method: Ligation Independent Cloning
Terms and licenses: Academic/Nonprofit Terms; Industry Terms: Not Available to Industry
Depositor comments: Please visit https://www.medrxiv.org/content/10.1101/2024.03.05.24303815v1 for medRxiv preprint.
How to cite: pTwist-SARS-CoV-2 Spike-deltaC18 VOC-501Y.V2 (B.1.351) - All Mutations was a gift from Alejandro Balazs (Addgene plasmid # 212381 ; http://n2t.net/addgene:212381 ; RRID:Addgene_212381)
