[The description below was written by a language model from this plasmid's Addgene catalogue record and pLannotate feature annotations shown in this document.]
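Description:
pTwist-SARS-CoV-2 Spike-deltaC18 VOC-501Y.V2 (B.1.351) - All Mutations is a mammalian expression plasmid of about 10.5 kb built on the Twist pTwist-CMV-BetaGlobin-WPRE-Neo backbone. It is propagated in E. coli from a high-copy ColE1/pUC-type origin with ampicillin selection (AmpR). An SV40 early promoter–neo–bGH poly(A) cassette also provides G418/neomycin resistance in mammalian cells. The payload is the SARS-CoV-2 spike glycoprotein carrying the recorded substitutions L18F, D80A, D215G, L242H, A243I, Q414N, E484K, N501Y, D614G and A701V, which represent the B.1.351 (501Y.V2) variant of concern. The "deltaC18" in the name indicates removal of the last 18 C-terminal residues, a truncation commonly used to improve spike incorporation into pseudotyped particles. The annotated 3,756-nt coding region is consistent with a slightly shortened spike.

The catalogue lists the promoter as CAG, but the feature table and the backbone name instead show a CMV enhancer with CMV promoter elements followed by a truncated human β-globin intron upstream of the spike ORF, so the two sources disagree on this point. Downstream, a WPRE enhances transcript stability and expression, with an SV40 polyadenylation signal annotated after it. The expression unit is flanked by short β-globin insulator elements, and bacterial and T7 terminators plus a synthetic poly(A) signal limit read-through between modules. The stated purpose is pseudovirus production. The spike plasmid supplies the envelope protein in trans in producer cells, yielding spike-pseudotyped particles. The associated study concerns escape from vaccine-induced humoral immunity, which fits use in neutralization testing against this variant.
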