Features (pLannotate 1.2.2; 21 found; start..end, strand, type, name):
      1..3756    +  CDS            S: SPIKE_SARS2 - Experimental evidence at protein level: Swiss-Prot protein existence level 1. [Spike glycoprotein]: May down-regulate host tetherin (BST2) by lysosomal degradation, thereby counteracting its antiviral activity. From Severe acute respiratory syndrome coronavirus 2 (2019-nCoV) (SARS-CoV-2).
   3830..4418    +  misc_feature   WPRE: woodchuck hepatitis virus posttranscriptional regulatory element
   4471..4592    -  polyA_signal   SV40 poly(A) signal: SV40 polyadenylation signal
   4615..4684    -  CDS            large T antigen (fragment): large T antigen from SV40 (simian virus 40)
   4707..4753    +  terminator     T7 terminator: transcription terminator for bacteriophage T7 RNA polymerase
   4783..4919    +  terminator     rrnG terminator: transcription terminator from the E. coli ribosomal RNA rrnG operon (Albrechtsen et al., 1991)
   4964..5035    +  misc_feature   3' β-globin insulator: insulator downstream of the human β-globin locus (Farrell et al., 2002)
   5080..5276    +  promoter       SV40 promoter: SV40 early promoter
   5290..6081    +  CDS            neo: KKA2_KLEPN - Also known as kan, nptII. Experimental evidence at protein level: Swiss-Prot protein existence level 1. Resistance to kanamycin, neomycin, paromomycin, ribostamycin, butirosin and gentamicin B. From Klebsiella pneumoniae.
   6095..6319    +  polyA_signal   bGH poly(A) signal: bovine growth hormone polyadenylation signal
   6515..7103    -  rep_origin     ori: high-copy-number ColE1/pMB1/pBR322/pUC origin of replication
   7275..7339    -  CDS            bla(M) (fragment): β-lactamase lacking the signal sequence; bla(M); allows cytosolic expression of β-lactamase
   7849..8709    +  CDS            AmpR: β-lactamase; bla; confers resistance to ampicillin, carbenicillin, and related antibiotics
   8722..8858    +  terminator     rrnG terminator: transcription terminator from the E. coli ribosomal RNA rrnG operon (Albrechtsen et al., 1991)
   9010..9081    +  misc_feature   5' β-globin insulator: insulator upstream of the human β-globin locus (Farrell et al., 2002)
   9086..9132    -  terminator     T7 terminator: transcription terminator for bacteriophage T7 RNA polymerase
   9150..9198    -  polyA_signal   poly(A) signal: synthetic polyadenylation signal
   9279..9582    +  enhancer       CMV enhancer: human cytomegalovirus immediate early enhancer
   9655..9672    -  promoter       CMV promoter (fragment): human cytomegalovirus (CMV) immediate early promoter
   9735..9786    +  promoter       CMVd2 promoter: truncated human cytomegalovirus (CMV) immediate early promoter that yields moderately reduced expression relative to the full-length promoter
   9920..10395   +  intron         β-globin intron: internally truncated intron from human β-globin
>Addgene plasmid #212381 | pTwist-SARS-CoV-2 Spike-deltaC18 VOC-501Y.V2 (B.1.351) - All Mutations | addgene full sequence | sequence record 431621 | Addgene NGS Result
ATGTTTGTGTTCCTCGTTCTCCTGCCCCTCGTTTCTTCCCAATGCGTGAACTTCACAACTAGAACGCAGC
TCCCACCCGCTTACACGAACTCTTTTACTCGTGGAGTATACTATCCCGATAAAGTCTTTAGGTCCAGTGT
CCTTCATTCTACTCAAGACCTTTTCCTGCCATTCTTCTCAAATGTCACCTGGTTCCATGCTATCCACGTT
TCTGGCACCAACGGAACTAAACGATTTGCTAATCCCGTCTTGCCATTTAACGATGGCGTATACTTTGCCT
CAACGGAGAAGTCCAACATTATCCGGGGATGGATATTTGGCACCACCCTGGACTCCAAGACACAGTCTCT
CCTCATTGTGAACAACGCCACCAATGTCGTCATCAAAGTCTGTGAATTTCAATTTTGTAACGATCCCTTT
CTCGGGGTTTATTATCATAAGAATAACAAGTCTTGGATGGAGTCAGAGTTCCGCGTTTACAGTTCCGCTA
ACAACTGTACTTTTGAGTACGTTTCCCAACCATTTCTCATGGATCTTGAAGGGAAGCAAGGCAACTTCAA
GAATCTCCGCGAATTTGTGTTTAAGAATATAGACGGCTACTTCAAAATTTATAGCAAGCATACCCCGATA
AATCTGGTTCGGGGTCTCCCTCAAGGCTTCTCCGCGTTGGAACCCCTCGTGGACTTGCCGATTGGCATCA
ACATCACCCGGTTCCAAACCCTTCATATAAGCTACCTCACGCCTGGCGACAGTAGTAGTGGTTGGACAGC
GGGCGCAGCAGCCTACTATGTGGGATATTTGCAACCACGCACCTTTCTTCTCAAATATAACGAAAACGGA
ACAATTACCGATGCCGTAGACTGTGCCCTCGATCCCCTGTCCGAAACTAAATGCACACTCAAGTCCTTCA
CAGTTGAGAAAGGCATATACCAAACCAGTAACTTCCGCGTCCAACCCACCGAATCCATTGTTCGATTCCC
TAACATCACCAATTTGTGTCCTTTCGGTGAAGTATTTAATGCCACTCGATTTGCATCAGTTTATGCCTGG
AATCGCAAGCGAATATCAAATTGTGTTGCAGATTATAGTGTCCTGTATAATAGCGCATCATTCAGCACTT
TTAAGTGTTATGGGGTCAGCCCTACGAAATTGAATGACTTGTGTTTTACCAACGTTTACGCAGATTCTTT
CGTCATACGCGGCGACGAAGTCCGACAGATTGCACCGGGGCAAACCGGAAATATAGCAGACTATAATTAT
AAGTTGCCGGATGACTTCACCGGCTGCGTTATAGCATGGAACTCCAATAATCTCGATTCAAAAGTCGGCG
GCAACTATAATTATCTTTACCGCCTGTTTCGCAAGTCAAATCTGAAGCCCTTTGAACGTGACATCTCCAC
CGAAATTTATCAAGCTGGCAGCACCCCATGTAATGGAGTGAAAGGGTTTAACTGTTATTTTCCCCTTCAA
TCATACGGATTTCAACCAACATATGGGGTGGGCTATCAACCATATCGGGTGGTAGTCTTGAGCTTTGAGC
TGCTCCACGCACCGGCTACAGTTTGCGGACCGAAGAAAAGCACTAACCTGGTGAAGAATAAATGTGTGAA
CTTCAACTTTAATGGGCTCACCGGAACAGGGGTGCTGACAGAATCAAACAAGAAATTTCTCCCTTTTCAA
CAATTTGGTAGAGACATTGCCGATACCACAGATGCCGTCCGCGATCCGCAAACACTGGAAATCCTCGATA
TAACACCCTGTAGCTTCGGCGGGGTCAGCGTGATAACTCCCGGAACGAACACATCCAACCAAGTGGCTGT
CCTGTATCAAGGTGTCAACTGTACCGAAGTCCCTGTGGCGATACACGCCGACCAACTGACACCCACCTGG
AGAGTCTACTCAACAGGTTCCAATGTCTTTCAAACTAGAGCGGGTTGTCTCATTGGCGCTGAGCATGTCA
ATAATTCATACGAATGTGATATTCCTATTGGGGCAGGAATCTGTGCGTCTTATCAAACTCAAACGAACTC
ACCACGGCGCGCTCGCTCAGTAGCCAGCCAGTCCATAATCGCCTATACCATGAGTCTCGGGGTTGAGAAC
TCCGTGGCTTATTCAAACAATTCCATCGCAATCCCAACTAACTTTACCATTAGCGTTACCACGGAAATCT
TGCCCGTCAGCATGACTAAGACGAGCGTAGACTGTACGATGTATATCTGTGGGGATTCCACCGAGTGTAG
CAACCTCTTGCTTCAATACGGGTCTTTCTGTACTCAACTCAACCGAGCATTGACCGGAATTGCGGTCGAA
CAAGACAAGAATACCCAAGAGGTGTTCGCACAAGTAAAGCAAATATACAAAACGCCGCCAATCAAAGATT
TTGGCGGGTTTAATTTTAGCCAAATACTGCCAGACCCATCTAAGCCTTCAAAACGCAGCTTTATCGAGGA
TCTGCTGTTCAACAAAGTTACGTTGGCTGACGCGGGTTTCATTAAGCAGTATGGGGATTGTTTGGGAGAC
ATTGCGGCCCGCGACCTTATCTGTGCTCAAAAATTCAATGGGTTGACAGTTCTGCCCCCTCTGCTCACTG
ATGAGATGATTGCACAGTATACATCAGCATTGTTGGCAGGAACCATTACATCCGGCTGGACTTTTGGCGC
GGGTGCGGCCCTTCAAATACCTTTCGCTATGCAAATGGCTTACAGATTCAATGGGATTGGTGTCACGCAA
AATGTATTGTATGAAAATCAGAAGCTGATCGCTAATCAATTTAACAGCGCGATTGGCAAGATCCAAGATT
CACTGTCAAGCACAGCGTCCGCCCTCGGCAAACTCCAAGATGTTGTGAATCAAAACGCCCAGGCCCTGAA
TACCCTCGTGAAGCAACTGAGTTCTAACTTCGGCGCAATCTCCAGCGTCCTCAACGACATATTGTCCAGA
CTTGATAAGGTGGAAGCCGAGGTGCAAATTGATCGGCTCATCACAGGCAGGCTCCAGTCACTCCAAACTT
ATGTGACACAACAGTTGATCCGGGCTGCTGAGATACGAGCAAGCGCCAACCTGGCCGCCACTAAAATGTC
AGAGTGCGTGCTCGGGCAGTCCAAACGGGTTGACTTTTGTGGCAAGGGCTATCACTTGATGTCCTTCCCC
CAATCCGCCCCACATGGAGTGGTCTTTCTCCACGTCACTTATGTCCCTGCTCAAGAGAAGAACTTTACGA
CAGCTCCAGCAATCTGTCACGATGGCAAAGCGCACTTTCCCAGGGAAGGCGTTTTCGTCAGTAATGGCAC
GCATTGGTTTGTGACCCAAAGGAATTTCTATGAACCCCAAATCATAACCACTGACAATACATTTGTCTCA
GGCAACTGTGATGTGGTCATTGGGATCGTGAACAACACGGTATATGATCCCCTGCAACCCGAGTTGGATA
GCTTCAAAGAGGAATTGGATAAATACTTTAAGAATCATACTTCACCCGATGTTGATCTCGGGGACATATC
AGGAATAAATGCAAGTGTCGTCAACATTCAGAAAGAGATTGATCGCCTTAATGAGGTCGCCAAGAACTTG
AATGAATCTTTGATCGACTTGCAAGAACTGGGCAAATACGAACAATATATTAAATGGCCCTGGTACATTT
GGTTGGGCTTTATCGCCGGACTTATAGCTATCGTTATGGTCACAATTATGTTGTGCTGTATGACTAGCTG
TTGTTCCTGCTTGAAAGGATGTTGCAGTTGCGGATCTTGTTGTAAATAAAGGATCCTCTAGAAGTTGTCT
CCTCCTGCACTGACTGACTGATACAATCGATTTCTGGATCCGCAGGCCTAATCAACCTCTGGATTACAAA
ATTTGTGAAAGATTGACTGGTATTCTTAACTATGTTGCTCCTTTTACGCTATGTGGATACGCTGCTTTAA
TGCCTTTGTATCATGCTATTGCTTCCCGTATGGCTTTCATTTTCTCCTCCTTGTATAAATCCTGGTTGCT
GTCTCTTTATGAGGAGTTGTGGCCCGTTGTCAGGCAACGTGGCGTGGTGTGCACTGTGTTTGCTGACGCA
ACCCCCACTGGTTGGGGCATTGCCACCACCTGTCAGCTCCTTTCCGGGACTTTCGCTTTCCCCCTCCCTA
TTGCCACGGCGGAACTCATCGCCGCCTGCCTTGCCCGCTGCTGGACAGGGGCTCGGCTGTTGGGCACTGA
CAATTCCGTGGTGTTGTCGGGGAAGCTGACGTCCTTTCCATGGCTGCTCGCCTGTGTTGCCACCTGGATT
CTGCGCGGGACGTCCTTCTGCTACGTCCCTTCGGCCCTCAATCCAGCGGACCTTCCTTCCCGCGGCCTGC
TGCCGGCTCTGCGGCCTCTTCCGCGTCTTCGCCTTCGCCCTCAGACGAGTCGGATCTCCCTTTGGGCCGC
CTCCCCGCCTGTCTAGCTTGACTGACTGAGATACAGCGTACCTTCAGCTCACAGACATGATAAGATACAT
TGATGAGTTTGGACAAACCACAACTAGAATGCAGTGAAAAAAATGCTTTATTTGTGAAATTTGTGATGCT
ATTGCTTTATTTGTAACCATTATAAGCTGCAATAAACAAGTTAACAACAACAATTGCATTCATTTTATGT
TTCAGGTTCAGGGGGAGGTGTGGGAGGTTTTTTAAAGCAAGTAAAACCTCTACAAATGTGGTATTGGCCC
ATCTCTATCGGTATCGTAGCATAACCCCTTGGGGCCTCTAAACGGGTCTTGAGGGGTTTTTTGTGCCCCT
CGGGCCGGATTGCTATCTACCGGCATTGGCGCAGAAAAAAATGCCTGATGCGACGCTGCGCGTCTTATAC
TCCCACATATGCCAGATTCAGCAACGGATACGGCTTCCCCAACTTGCCCACTTCCATACGTGTCCTCCTT
ACCAGAAATTTATCCTTAAGGTCGTCAGCTATCCTGCAGGCGATCTCTCGATTTCGATCAAGACATTCCT
TTAATGGTCTTTTCTGGACACCACTAGGGGTCAGAAGTAGTTCATCAAACTTTCTTCCCTCCCTAATCTC
ATTGGTTACCTTGGGCTATCGAAACTTAATTAAGCGATCTGCATCTCAATTAGTCAGCAACCATAGTCCC
GCCCCTAACTCCGCCCATCCCGCCCCTAACTCCGCCCAGTTCCGCCCATTCTCCGCCCCATCGCTGACTA
ATTTTTTTTATTTATGCAGAGGCCGAGGCCGCCTCGGCCTCTGAGCTATTCCAGAAGTAGTGAGGAGGCT
TTTTTGGAGGCCTAGGCTTTTGCAAAGGAGGTAGCCAACATGATTGAACAAGATGGATTGCACGCAGGTT
CTCCCGCCGCTTGGGTGGAGAGGCTATTCGGCTATGACTGGGCACAACAGACAATCGGCTGCTCTGATGC
CGCCGTGTTCCGGCTGTCAGCGCAGGGGCGCCCGGTTCTTTTTGTCAAGACCGACCTGTCCGGTGCCCTG
AATGAACTCCAGGACGAGGCAGCGCGGCTATCGTGGCTGGCCACGACGGGCGTTCCTTGCGCAGCTGTGC
TCGACGTTGTCACTGAAGCGGGAAGGGACTGGCTGCTATTGGGCGAAGTGCCGGGGCAGGATCTCCTGTC
ATCTCACCTTGCTCCTGCCGAGAAAGTATCCATCATGGCTGATGCAATGCGGCGGCTGCATACGCTTGAT
CCGGCTACCTGCCCATTCGACCACCAAGCGAAACATCGCATCGAGCGAGCACGTACTCGGATGGAAGCCG
GTCTTGTCGATCAGGATGATCTGGACGAAGAGCATCAGGGGCTCGCGCCAGCCGAACTGTTCGCCAGGCT
CAAGGCGCGGATGCCCGACGGCGAGGATCTCGTCGTGACCCACGGCGATGCCTGCTTGCCGAATATCATG
GTGGAAAATGGCCGCTTTTCTGGATTCATCGACTGTGGCCGGCTGGGTGTGGCGGACCGCTATCAGGACA
TAGCGTTGGCTACCCGTGATATTGCTGAAGAGCTTGGCGGCGAATGGGCTGACCGCTTCCTCGTGCTTTA
CGGTATCGCCGCTCCCGATTCGCAGCGCATCGCCTTCTATCGCCTTCTTGACGAGTTCTTCTAGTATGTA
AGCCCTGTGCCTTCTAGTTGCCAGCCATCTGTTGTTTGCCCCTCCCCCGTGCCTTCCTTGACCCTGGAAG
GTGCCACTCCCACTGTCCTTTCCTAATAAAATGAGGAAATTGCATCGCATTGTCTGAGTAGGTGTCATTC
TATTCTGGGGGGTGGGGTGGGGCAGGACAGCAAGGGGGAGGATTGGGAAGACAATAGCAGGCATGCTGGG
GATGCGGTGGGCTCTATGGTTAATTAACCAGTCAAGTCAGCTACTTGGCGAGATCGACTTGTCTGGGTTT
CGACTACGCTCAGAATTGCGTCAGTCAAGTTCGATCTGGTCCTTGCTATTGCACCCGTTCTCCGATTACG
AGTTTCATTTAAATCATGTGAGCAAAAGGCCAGCAAAAGGCCAGGAACCGTAAAAAGGCCGCGTTGCTGG
CGTTTTTCCATAGGCTCCGCCCCCCTGACGAGCATCACAAAAATCGACGCTCAAGTCAGAGGTGGCGAAA
CCCGACAGGACTATAAAGATACCAGGCGTTTCCCCCTGGAAGCTCCCTCGTGCGCTCTCCTGTTCCGACC
CTGCCGCTTACCGGATACCTGTCCGCCTTTCTCCCTTCGGGAAGCGTGGCGCTTTCTCATAGCTCACGCT
GTAGGTATCTCAGTTCGGTGTAGGTCGTTCGCTCCAAGCTGGGCTGTGTGCACGAACCCCCCGTTCAGCC
CGACCGCTGCGCCTTATCCGGTAACTATCGTCTTGAGTCCAACCCGGTAAGACACGACTTATCGCCACTG
GCAGCAGCCACTGGTAACAGGATTAGCAGAGCGAGGTATGTAGGCGGTGCTACAGAGTTCTTGAAGTGGT
GGCCTAACTACGGCTACACTAGAAGAACAGTATTTGGTATCTGCGCTCTGCTGAAGCCAGTTACCTTCGG
AAAAAGAGTTGGTAGCTCTTGATCCGGCAAACAAACCACCGCTGGTAGCGGTGGTTTTTTTGTTTGCAAG
CAGCAGATTACGCGCAGAAAAAAAGGATCTCAAGAAGATCCTTTGATCTTTTCTACGGGGTCTGACGCTC
AGTGGAACGAAAACTCACGTTAAGGGATTTTGGTCATGAGATTATCAAAAAGGATCTTCACCTAGATCCT
TTTAAATTAAAAATGAAGTTTTAAATCAATCTAAAGTATATATGAGTAAACTTGGTCTGACAGTTACCAA
TGCTTAATCAGTGAGGCACCTATCTCAGCGATCTGTCTATTTCGTTCATCCATAGTTGCATTTAAATTTC
CGAACTCTCCAAGGCCCTCGTCGGAAAATCTTCAAACCTTTCGTCCGATCCATCTTGCAGGCTACCTCTC
GAACGAACTATCGCAAGTCTCTTGGCCGGCCTTGCGCCTTGGCTATTGCTTGGCAGCGCCTATCGCCAGG
TATTACTCCAATCCCGAATATCCGAGATCGGGATCACCCGAGAGAAGTTCAACCTACATCCTCAATCCCG
ATCTATCCGAGATCCGAGGAATATCGAAATCGGGGCGCGCCTGGTGTACCGAGAACGATCCTCTCAGTGC
GAGTCTCGACGATCCATATCGTTGCTTGGCAGTCAGCCAGTCGGAATCCAGCTTGGGACCCAGGAAGTCC
AATCGTCAGATATTGTACTCAAGCCTGGTCACGGCAGCGTACCGATCTGTTTAAACCTAGATATTGATAG
TCTGATCGGTCAACGTATAATCGAGTCCTAGCTTTTGCAAACATCTATCAAGAGACAGGATCAGCAGGAG
GCTTTCGCATGAGTATTCAACATTTCCGTGTCGCCCTTATTCCCTTTTTTGCGGCATTTTGCCTTCCTGT
TTTTGCTCACCCAGAAACGCTGGTGAAAGTAAAAGATGCTGAAGATCAGTTGGGTGCGCGAGTGGGTTAC
ATCGAACTGGATCTCAACAGCGGTAAGATCCTTGAGAGTTTTCGCCCCGAAGAACGCTTTCCAATGATGA
GCACTTTTAAAGTTCTGCTATGTGGCGCGGTATTATCCCGTATTGACGCCGGGCAAGAGCAACTCGGTCG
CCGCATACACTATTCTCAGAATGACTTGGTTGAGTATTCACCAGTCACAGAAAAGCATCTTACGGATGGC
ATGACAGTAAGAGAATTATGCAGTGCTGCCATAACCATGAGTGATAACACTGCGGCCAACTTACTTCTGA
CAACGATTGGAGGACCGAAGGAGCTAACCGCTTTTTTGCACAACATGGGGGATCATGTAACTCGCCTTGA
TCGTTGGGAACCGGAGCTGAATGAAGCCATACCAAACGACGAGCGTGACACCACGATGCCTGTAGCAATG
GCAACAACCTTGCGTAAACTATTAACTGGCGAACTACTTACTCTAGCTTCCCGGCAACAGTTGATAGACT
GGATGGAGGCGGATAAAGTTGCAGGACCACTTCTGCGCTCGGCCCTTCCGGCTGGCTGGTTTATTGCTGA
TAAATCTGGAGCCGGTGAGCGTGGGTCTCGCGGTATCATTGCAGCACTGGGGCCAGATGGTAAGCCCTCC
CGTATCGTAGTTATCTACACGACGGGGAGTCAGGCAACTATGGATGAACGAAATAGACAGATCGCTGAGA
TAGGTGCCTCACTGATTAAGCATTGGTAACCGATTCTAGGTGCATTGGCGCAGAAAAAAATGCCTGATGC
GACGCTGCGCGTCTTATACTCCCACATATGCCAGATTCAGCAACGGATACGGCTTCCCCAACTTGCCCAC
TTCCATACGTGTCCTCCTTACCAGAAATTTATCCTTAAGATCCCGAATCGTTTAAACTCGACTCTGGCTC
TATCGAATCTCCGTCGTTTCGAGCTTACGCGAACAGCCGTGGCGCTCATTTGCTCGTCGGGCATCGAATC
TCGTCAGCTATCGTCAGCTTACCTTTTTGGCAGCGATCGCGGCTCCCGACATCTTGGACCATTAGCTCCA
CAGGTATCTTCTTCCCTCTAGTGGTCATAACAGCAGCTTCAGCTACCTCTCAATTCAAAAAACCCCTCAA
GACCCGTTTAGAGGCCCCAAGGGGTTATGCTATCAATCGTTGCGTTACACACACAAAAAACCAACACACA
TCCATCTTCGATGGATAGCGATTTTATTATCTAACTGCTGATCGAGTGTAGCCAGATCTAGTAATCAATT
ACGGGGTCATTAGTTCATAGCCCATATATGGAGTTCCGCGTTACATAACTTACGGTAAATGGCCCGCCTG
GCTGACCGCCCAACGACCCCCGCCCATTGACGTCAATAATGACGTATGTTCCCATAGTAACGCCAATAGG
GACTTTCCATTGACGTCAATGGGTGGAGTATTTACGGTAAACTGCCCACTTGGCAGTACATCAAGTGTAT
CATATGCCAAGTACGCCCCCTATTGACGTCAATGACGGTAAATGGCCCGCCTGGCATTATGCCCAGTACA
TGACCTTATGGGACTTTCCTACTTGGCAGTACATCTACGTATTAGTCATCGCTATTACCATGCTGATGCG
GTTTTGGCAGTACATCAATGGGCGTGGATAGCGGTTTGACTCACGGGGATTTCCAAGTCTCCACCCCATT
GACGTCAATGGGAGTTTGTTTTGGCACCAAAATCAACGGGACTTTCCAAAATGTCGTAACAACTCCGCCC
CATTGACGCAAATGGGCGGTAGGCGTGTACGGTGGGAGGTCTATATAAGCAGAGCTGGTTTAGTGAACCG
TCAGATCGCCTGGAGACGCCATCCACGCTGTTTTGACCTCCATAGAAGACACCGGGACCGATCCAGCCTC
CCCTCGAAGCTTACATGTGGTACCGAGCTCGGATCCTGAGAACTTCAGGGTGAGTCTATGGGACCCTTGA
TGTTTTCTTTCCCCTTCTTTTCTATGGTTAAGTTCATGTCATAGGAAGGGGAGAAGTAACAGGGTACACA
TATTGACCAAATCAGGGTAATTTTGCATTTGTAATTTTAAAAAATGCTTTCTTCTTTTAATATACTTTTT
TGTTTATCTTATTTCTAATACTTTCCCTAATCTCTTTCTTTCAGGGCAATAATGATACAATGTATCATGC
CTCTTTGCACCATTCTAAAGAATAACAGTGATAATTTCTGGGTTAAGGCAATAGCAATATTTCTGCATAT
AAATATTTCTGCATATAAATTGTAACTGATGTAAGAGGTTTCATATTGCTAATAGCAGCTACAATCCAGC
TACCATTCTGCTTTTATTTTATGGTTGGGATAAGGCTGGATTATTCTGAGTCCAAGCTAGGCCCTTTTGC
TAATCATGTTCATACCTCTTATCTTCCTCCCACAGCTCCTGGGCAACGTGCTGGTCTGTGTGCTGGCCCA
TCACTTTGGCAAAGGCGGCCGCC
